>Addgene plasmid #35061 | IFI16-(192-393)-HinA-E222A-E272A-E381A | addgene partial sequence | sequence record 45057 | T7 5'-TAATACGACTCACTATAGGG-3'
ATTTTGTTTACTTTAAGAAGGAGATATACCATGGGCAGCAGCCATCATCATCATCATCACAGCAGCGGCC
TGGTGCCGCGCGGCAGCCATATGCAGGTAACTCCCAGAAGAAATGTTCTCCAAAAACGCCCAGTGATAGT
GAAGGTACTGAGTACAACAAAGCCATTTGAATATGAGACCCCAGCAATGGAGAAAAAAATAATGTTTCAT
GCTACAGTGGCTACACAGACACAGTTCTTCCATGTGAAGGTTTTAAACACCAGCTTGAAGGAGAAATTCA
ATGGAAAGAAAATCATCATCATATCAGATTATTTGGAATATGATAGTCTCCTAGCGGTCAATGAAGAATC
TACTGTATCTGAAGCTGGTCCTAACCAAACGTTTGAGGTTCCAAATAAAATCATCAACAGAGCAAAGGAA
ACTCTGAAGATTGATATTCTTCACAAACAAGCTTCAGGAAATATTGTATATGGGGTATTTATGCTACATA
AGAAAACAGTAAATCAGAAGACCACAATCTACGAAATTCAGGATGATAGAGGAAAAATGGATGTAGTGGG
GACAGGACAATGTCACAATATCCCCTGTGAAGAAGGAGATAAGCTCCAACTTTTCTGCTTTCGACTTAGA
AAAAAGAACCAGATGTCAAAACTGATTTCAGCAATGCATAGTTTTATCCAGATAAAGAAAAAAACAAACT
AGGGATCCGGCTGCTAACAAAGCCCGAAAGGAAGCTGAGTTGGCTGCTGCCACCGCTGAGCAATAACTAG
CATAACCCCTTGGGGCCTCTAAACGGGTCTTGAGGGGTTTTTTTGCTGAAAGGAGGAACTATATTCCGGA
TATCCCGCAAGAGGCCCGGCAGTACCGGCACTAACCCAGCCTATGCCCTACAGCATCC
