[The description below was written by a language model from this plasmid's Addgene catalogue record.]
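Description:
IFI16-(192-393)-HinA-E222A-E272A-E381A is a bacterial protein expression plasmid built on the Novagen pET15b backbone (about 5.7 kb without insert). It is maintained in E. coli as a high-copy plasmid under ampicillin selection. A standard cloning strain is used for propagation, and a DE3 lysogen supplying T7 RNA polymerase and extra rare-codon tRNAs is noted for protein production. No feature table accompanies the record, so details of the backbone beyond the catalogue fields are not itemised here.

The payload is a 603 bp fragment of human IFI16 (interferon-inducible protein 16, also known as IFNGIP1 or PYHIN2) encoding residues 192–393, which correspond to the HinA domain, the first of the protein's HIN repeats. The fragment carries three glutamate-to-alanine substitutions, E222A, E272A and E381A. The record does not state why these were introduced. The insert was cloned between the NdeI and BamHI sites, both of which are retained, placing it in frame behind the N-terminal His tag provided by the backbone. Transcription is driven by the T7 promoter, so expression is IPTG-inducible in hosts carrying T7 RNA polymerase, and the His tag allows purification by immobilised metal affinity chromatography.

The associated publication is a structural study of IFI16 and its interaction with the tumour suppressor p53. This is consistent with use of the plasmid to produce recombinant, purified HinA domain for structural and biochemical or binding analyses.
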