Addgene plasmid #35061: IFI16-(192-393)-HinA-E222A-E272A-E381A
Depositing lab: Cheryl Arrowsmith. Depositing organization: University Health Network. Publication: Interferon-inducible protein 16: insight into the interaction with tumor suppressor p53. Liao JC, Lam R, Brazda V, Duan S, Ravichandran M, Ma J, Xiao T, Tempel W, Zuo X, Wang YX, Chirgadze NY, Arrowsmith CH. Structure. 2011 Mar 9;19(3):418-29. 10.1016/j.str.2010.12.015 PubMed 21397192.
Backbone
  Vector backbone: pET15b
  Backbone manufacturer: Novagen
  Backbone size w/o insert (bp): 5700
Growth in bacteria
  Bacterial resistance: Ampicillin, 100 μg/mL
  Growth temperature: 37°C
  Growth strain: DH5alpha
  Growth instructions: induce culture at OD600=0.8 with 1mM IPTG, 15oC overnight
  Copy number: High Copy
Gene/Insert
  Gene/Insert name: IFI16-(192-393)-HinA
  Species: H. sapiens (human)
  Insert size (bp): 603
  Mutation: Contains HinA domain: aa 192-393; E222A, E272A, and E381A mutations
  Entrez Gene: IFI16 (a.k.a. IFNGIP1, PYHIN2)
  Promoter: T7
  Tag / fusion protein: His (N terminal on backbone)
  Cloning method: Restriction Enzyme; 5′ cloning site NdeI (not destroyed); 3′ cloning site BamHI (not destroyed)
  Sequencing primers: 5′ T7; 3′ T7-term
Terms and licenses: Academic/Nonprofit Terms; Industry Terms: Not Available to Industry
Depositor comments: Growth conditions for protein production: BL21DE3-Codon-plus-RIL
How to cite: IFI16-(192-393)-HinA-E222A-E272A-E381A was a gift from Cheryl Arrowsmith (Addgene plasmid # 35061 ; http://n2t.net/addgene:35061 ; RRID:Addgene_35061)
